Addgene plasmid #161139: pDONR221-SLC17A9_STOP
Purpose: Gateway entry clone with codon-optimized ORF sequence for subcloning into custom expression vectors. Contains a STOP codon at the end of the codon-optimized ORF sequence.
Depositing lab: RESOLUTE Consortium & Giulio Superti-Furga. Depositing organization: CeMM Research Center for Molecular Medicine. Publication: The RESOLUTE consortium: unlocking SLC transporters for drug discovery. Superti-Furga G, Lackner D, Wiedmer T, Ingles-Prieto A, Barbosa B, Girardi E, Goldmann U, Gurtl B, Klavins K, Klimek C, Lindinger S, Lineiro-Retes E, Muller AC, Onstein S, Redinger G, Reil D, Sedlyarov V, Wolf G, Crawford M, Everley R, ... Steppan CM. Nat Rev Drug Discov. 2020 Jul;19(7):429-430. doi: 10.1038/d41573-020-00056-6. PubMed 32265506.
Backbone
  Vector backbone: pDONR221
  Backbone manufacturer: ThermoFisher Scientific
  Backbone size w/o insert (bp): 2550
  Vector type: Mammalian Expression
Growth in bacteria
  Bacterial resistance: Kanamycin, 50 μg/mL
  Growth temperature: 37°C
  Growth strain: NEB Stable
  Copy number: High Copy
Gene/Insert
  Gene/Insert name: SLC17A9 (alt name: FLJ23412, VNUT, C20orf59)
  Species: H. sapiens (human)
  Insert size (bp): 1311
  Entrez Gene: SLC17A9 (a.k.a. C20orf59, FLJ23412)
  Cloning method: Gateway Cloning
  Sequencing primers: 5′ M13-fwd; 3′ M13-rev
Terms and licenses: Academic/Nonprofit Terms; Industry Terms
Depositor comments: This plasmid contains a STOP codon at the end of the codon-optimized ORF. For the version of this plasmid that does not contain a STOP codon, please see Addgene plasmid 131973 For more information on the full Resolute plasmid collection, please see www.addgene.org/depositor-collections/re-solute/. Please provide your feedback on this plasmid to the RESOLUTE consortium by filling out their RESOLUTE repository feedback form: https://forms.office.com/Pages/ResponsePage.aspx?id=0e05yklzmkS7rjFGQL4N7z4feCLQvEJAmVcOCM_u885UN1JJRko0Ukg4TVQwNTZLOUxPQVJWT1NHUCQlQCN0PWcu
How to cite: pDONR221-SLC17A9_STOP was a gift from RESOLUTE Consortium & Giulio Superti-Furga (Addgene plasmid # 161139 ; http://n2t.net/addgene:161139 ; RRID:Addgene_161139)
