[The description below was written by a language model from this plasmid's Addgene catalogue record and pLannotate feature annotations shown in this document.]
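Description:
pDONR221-SLC17A9_STOP is a Gateway entry clone built on the pDONR221 backbone, carrying a codon-optimized open reading frame for human SLC17A9 (also known as VNUT or C20orf59), a solute carrier involved in the vesicular storage and exocytosis of ATP and other nucleotides. The sequenced plasmid is about 3.9 kb. It is propagated in E. coli from a high-copy ColE1/pUC-type origin and selected with kanamycin through an aminoglycoside phosphotransferase (KanR) gene. Although the catalogue lists the vector type as mammalian expression, the feature table shows no eukaryotic promoter or polyadenylation signal. The plasmid therefore serves as a shuttle for the ORF rather than as an expression vector in its own right.

The roughly 1.3 kb SLC17A9 coding sequence sits between attL1 and attL2 sites. In an LR Clonase reaction these recombine with the attR sites of a destination vector, transferring the ORF directionally and in frame into whatever expression context the user chooses. This version retains a STOP codon at the end of the ORF, so it suits untagged or N-terminally tagged expression. A companion clone without the stop codon exists for C-terminal fusions. The remaining annotated elements are standard backbone features. The rrnB T1 and T2 terminators lie upstream of the cassette and insulate it from read-through transcription. A T7 promoter flanks attL2 and points toward the insert in the antisense direction. The short lacI and lacZα fragments appear to be backbone remnants. M13 forward and reverse primer sites allow sequence verification of the insert. The plasmid belongs to a large consortium collection of SLC transporter clones intended to support transporter research and drug discovery.
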