Features (pLannotate 1.2.2; 10 found; start..end, strand, type, name):
      1..100     +  protein_bind   attL1: mutant version of attL; recombination site for the Gateway® LR reaction LR Clonase™
    106..1413    +  CDS            SLC17A9: S17A9_HUMAN - Also known as C20orf59. Experimental evidence at protein level: Swiss-Prot protein existence level 1. Involved in vesicular storage and exocytosis of ATP. May accumulate ATP and other nucleotides in secretory vesicles such as adrenal chromaffin granules and synaptic vesicles. From Homo sapiens (Human).
   1418..1517    -  protein_bind   attL2: mutant version of attL; recombination site for the Gateway® LR reaction LR Clonase™
   1535..1553    -  promoter       T7 promoter: promoter for bacteriophage T7 RNA polymerase
   1687..2496    +  CDS            KanR: aminoglycoside phosphotransferase; aph(3')-Ia; confers resistance to kanamycin in bacteria or G418 (Geneticin®) in eukaryotes
   2643..3231    +  rep_origin     ori: high-copy-number ColE1/pMB1/pBR322/pUC origin of replication
   3414..3506    +  CDS            lacI (fragment): lac repressor; lacI; The lac repressor binds to the lac operator to inhibit transcription in E. coli. This inhibition can be relieved by adding lactose or isopropyl-β-D-thiogalactopyranoside (IPTG).
   3561..3588    -  terminator     rrnB T2 terminator: transcription terminator T2 from the E. coli rrnB gene
   3720..3763    +  terminator     rrnB T1 terminator: Escherichia coli rrnB; transcription terminator T1 from the E. coli rrnB gene
   3810..3846    -  CDS            lacZα (fragment): LacZα fragment of β-galactosidase; lacZ fragment
>Addgene plasmid #161139 | pDONR221-SLC17A9_STOP | addgene full sequence | sequence record 379423 | Addgene NGS Result
CAAATAATGATTTTATTTTGACTGATAGTGACCTGTTCGTTGCAACACATTGATGAGCAATGCTTTTTTA
TAATGCCAACTTTGTACAAAAAAGCAGGCTCCACCATGCAGCCACCTCCAGACGAGGCAAGGAGAGACAT
GGCAGGCGATACCCAGTGGAGCAGGCCTGAGTGTCAGGCATGGACCGGCACACTGCTGCTGGGAACCTGC
CTGCTGTATTGTGCCAGAAGCTCCATGCCAATCTGCACAGTGAGCATGTCCCAGGACTTCGGCTGGAACA
AGAAGGAGGCCGGCATCGTGCTGTCTAGCTTCTTTTGGGGCTACTGTCTGACCCAGGTGGTGGGAGGACA
CCTGGGCGATAGGATCGGAGGCGAGAAAGTGATCCTGCTGTCTGCCAGCGCCTGGGGAAGCATCACCGCA
GTGACACCACTGCTGGCACACCTGTCCTCTGCCCACCTGGCCTTCATGACATTTTCCAGGATCCTGATGG
GACTGCTGCAGGGCGTGTATTTTCCTGCCCTGACCAGCCTGCTGTCCCAGAAGGTGAGGGAGTCTGAGCG
CGCCTTCACATACAGCATCGTGGGAGCAGGATCCCAGTTTGGCACCCTGCTGACAGGAGCAGTGGGATCC
CTGCTGCTGGAGTGGTATGGCTGGCAGTCCATCTTCTACTTTTCTGGCGGCCTGACCCTGCTGTGGGTGT
GGTACGTGTATCGGTACCTGCTGAGCGAGAAGGACCTGATCCTGGCCCTGGGCGTGCTGGCACAGTCTAG
GCCAGTGAGCAGGCACAACAGAGTGCCATGGAGGCGCCTGTTCCGCAAGCCTGCCGTGTGGGCAGCAGTG
GTGTCTCAGCTGAGCGCCGCCTGTTCTTTCTTTATCCTGCTGAGCTGGCTGCCAACCTTCTTTGAGGAGA
CATTCCCCGACGCCAAGGGCTGGATCTTTAACGTGGTGCCATGGCTGGTGGCAATCCCTGCATCCCTGTT
CTCTGGCTTTCTGTCCGATCACCTGATCAATCAGGGCTATCGGGCCATCACCGTGAGAAAGCTGATGCAG
GGAATGGGACTGGGACTGAGCTCCGTGTTCGCACTGTGCCTGGGCCACACCTCTAGCTTCTGTGAGAGCG
TGGTGTTTGCCTCCGCCTCTATCGGCCTGCAGACCTTCAACCACAGCGGCATCTCCGTGAATATCCAGGA
TCTGGCACCATCCTGCGCAGGCTTCCTGTTTGGCGTGGCCAATACCGCAGGCGCCCTGGCAGGAGTGGTG
GGCGTGTGCCTGGGCGGCTACCTGATGGAGACCACAGGCTCCTGGACATGTCTGTTCAACCTGGTGGCCA
TCATCTCTAATCTGGGCCTGTGCACCTTCCTGGTGTTTGGCCAGGCCCAGAGGGTGGACCTGTCCTCTAC
ACACGAGGATCTGTAAGACCCAGCTTTCTTGTACAAAGTTGGCATTATAAGAAAGCATTGCTTATCAATT
TGTTGCAACGAACAGGTCACTATCAGTCAAAATAAAATCATTATTTGCCATCCAGCTGATATCCCCTATA
GTGAGTCGTATTACATGGTCATAGCTGTTTCCTGGCAGCTCTGGCCCGTGTCTCAAAATCTCTGATGTTA
CATTGCACAAGATAAAAATATATCATCATGAACAATAAAACTGTCTGCTTACATAAACAGTAATACAAGG
GGTGTTATGAGCCATATTCAACGGGAAACGTCGAGGCCGCGATTAAATTCCAACATGGATGCTGATTTAT
ATGGGTATAAATGGGCTCGCGATAATGTCGGGCAATCAGGTGCGACAATCTATCGCTTGTATGGGAAGCC
CGATGCGCCAGAGTTGTTTCTGAAACATGGCAAAGGTAGCGTTGCCAATGATGTTACAGATGAGATGGTC
AGACTAAACTGGCTGACGGAATTTATGCCTCTTCCGACCATCAAGCATTTTATCCGTACTCCTGATGATG
CATGGTTACTCACCACTGCGATCCCCGGAAAAACAGCATTCCAGGTATTAGAAGAATATCCTGATTCAGG
TGAAAATATTGTTGATGCGCTGGCAGTGTTCCTGCGCCGGTTGCATTCGATTCCTGTTTGTAATTGTCCT
TTTAACAGCGATCGCGTATTTCGTCTCGCTCAGGCGCAATCACGAATGAATAACGGTTTGGTTGATGCGA
GTGATTTTGATGACGAGCGTAATGGCTGGCCTGTTGAACAAGTCTGGAAAGAAATGCATAAACTTTTGCC
ATTCTCACCGGATTCAGTCGTCACTCATGGTGATTTCTCACTTGATAACCTTATTTTTGACGAGGGGAAA
TTAATAGGTTGTATTGATGTTGGACGAGTCGGAATCGCAGACCGATACCAGGATCTTGCCATCCTATGGA
ACTGCCTCGGTGAGTTTTCTCCTTCATTACAGAAACGGCTTTTTCAAAAATATGGTATTGATAATCCTGA
TATGAATAAATTGCAGTTTCATTTGATGCTCGATGAGTTTTTCTAATCAGAATTGGTTAATTGGTTGTAA
CACTGGCAGAGCATTACGCTGACTTGACGGGACGGCGCAAGCTCATGACCAAAATCCCTTAACGTGAGTT
ACGCGTCGTTCCACTGAGCGTCAGACCCCGTAGAAAAGATCAAAGGATCTTCTTGAGATCCTTTTTTTCT
GCGCGTAATCTGCTGCTTGCAAACAAAAAAACCACCGCTACCAGCGGTGGTTTGTTTGCCGGATCAAGAG
CTACCAACTCTTTTTCCGAAGGTAACTGGCTTCAGCAGAGCGCAGATACCAAATACTGTTCTTCTAGTGT
AGCCGTAGTTAGGCCACCACTTCAAGAACTCTGTAGCACCGCCTACATACCTCGCTCTGCTAATCCTGTT
ACCAGTGGCTGCTGCCAGTGGCGATAAGTCGTGTCTTACCGGGTTGGACTCAAGACGATAGTTACCGGAT
AAGGCGCAGCGGTCGGGCTGAACGGGGGGTTCGTGCACACAGCCCAGCTTGGAGCGAACGACCTACACCG
AACTGAGATACCTACAGCGTGAGCTATGAGAAAGCGCCACGCTTCCCGAAGGGAGAAAGGCGGACAGGTA
TCCGGTAAGCGGCAGGGTCGGAACAGGAGAGCGCACGAGGGAGCTTCCAGGGGGAAACGCCTGGTATCTT
TATAGTCCTGTCGGGTTTCGCCACCTCTGACTTGAGCGTCGATTTTTGTGATGCTCGTCAGGGGGGCGGA
GCCTATGGAAAAACGCCAGCAACGCGGCCTTTTTACGGTTCCTGGCCTTTTGCTGGCCTTTTGCTCACAT
GTTCTTTCCTGCGTTATCCCCTGATTCTGTGGATAACCGTATTACCGCCTTTGAGTGAGCTGATACCGCT
CGCCGCAGCCGAACGACCGAGCGCAGCGAGTCAGTGAGCGAGGAAGCGGAAGAGCGCCCAATACGCAAAC
CGCCTCTCCCCGCGCGTTGGCCGATTCATTAATGCAGCTGGCACGACAGGTTTCCCGACTGGAAAGCGGG
CAGTGAGCGCAACGCAATTAATACGCGTACCGCTAGCCAGGAAGAGTTTGTAGAAACGCAAAAAGGCCAT
CCGTCAGGATGGCCTTCTGCTTAGTTTGATGCCTGGCAGTTTATGGCGGGCGTCCTGCCCGCCACCCTCC
GGGCCGTTGCTTCACAACGTTCAAATCCGCTCCCGGCGGATTTGTCCTACTCAGGAGAGCGTTCACCGAC
AAACAACAGATAAAACGAAAGGCCCAGTCTTCCGACTGAGCCTTTCGTTTTATTTGATGCCTGGCAGTTC
CCTACTCTCGCGTTAACGCTAGCATGGATGTTTTCCCAGTCACGACGTTGTAAAACGACGGCCAGTCTTA
AGCTCGGGCCC
