>Addgene plasmid #161139 | pDONR221-SLC17A9_STOP | depositor partial sequence | sequence record 312213 | Codon-optimized ORF of SLC17A9
ATGCAGCCACCTCCAGACGAGGCAAGGAGAGACATGGCAGGCGATACCCAGTGGAGCAGGCCTGAGTGTC
AGGCATGGACCGGCACACTGCTGCTGGGAACCTGCCTGCTGTATTGTGCCAGAAGCTCCATGCCAATCTG
CACAGTGAGCATGTCCCAGGACTTCGGCTGGAACAAGAAGGAGGCCGGCATCGTGCTGTCTAGCTTCTTT
TGGGGCTACTGTCTGACCCAGGTGGTGGGAGGACACCTGGGCGATAGGATCGGAGGCGAGAAAGTGATCC
TGCTGTCTGCCAGCGCCTGGGGAAGCATCACCGCAGTGACACCACTGCTGGCACACCTGTCCTCTGCCCA
CCTGGCCTTCATGACATTTTCCAGGATCCTGATGGGACTGCTGCAGGGCGTGTATTTTCCTGCCCTGACC
AGCCTGCTGTCCCAGAAGGTGAGGGAGTCTGAGCGCGCCTTCACATACAGCATCGTGGGAGCAGGATCCC
AGTTTGGCACCCTGCTGACAGGAGCAGTGGGATCCCTGCTGCTGGAGTGGTATGGCTGGCAGTCCATCTT
CTACTTTTCTGGCGGCCTGACCCTGCTGTGGGTGTGGTACGTGTATCGGTACCTGCTGAGCGAGAAGGAC
CTGATCCTGGCCCTGGGCGTGCTGGCACAGTCTAGGCCAGTGAGCAGGCACAACAGAGTGCCATGGAGGC
GCCTGTTCCGCAAGCCTGCCGTGTGGGCAGCAGTGGTGTCTCAGCTGAGCGCCGCCTGTTCTTTCTTTAT
CCTGCTGAGCTGGCTGCCAACCTTCTTTGAGGAGACATTCCCCGACGCCAAGGGCTGGATCTTTAACGTG
GTGCCATGGCTGGTGGCAATCCCTGCATCCCTGTTCTCTGGCTTTCTGTCCGATCACCTGATCAATCAGG
GCTATCGGGCCATCACCGTGAGAAAGCTGATGCAGGGAATGGGACTGGGACTGAGCTCCGTGTTCGCACT
GTGCCTGGGCCACACCTCTAGCTTCTGTGAGAGCGTGGTGTTTGCCTCCGCCTCTATCGGCCTGCAGACC
TTCAACCACAGCGGCATCTCCGTGAATATCCAGGATCTGGCACCATCCTGCGCAGGCTTCCTGTTTGGCG
TGGCCAATACCGCAGGCGCCCTGGCAGGAGTGGTGGGCGTGTGCCTGGGCGGCTACCTGATGGAGACCAC
AGGCTCCTGGACATGTCTGTTCAACCTGGTGGCCATCATCTCTAATCTGGGCCTGTGCACCTTCCTGGTG
TTTGGCCAGGCCCAGAGGGTGGACCTGTCCTCTACACACGAGGATCTGTAA
